>Addgene plasmid #143686 | TFORF0229 | addgene full sequence | sequence record 407874 | Addgene NGS Result
TTAATGTAGTCTTATGCAATACTCTTGTAGTCTTGCAACATGGTAACGATGAGTTAGCAACATGCCTTAC
AAGGAGAGAAAAAGCACCGTGCATGCCGATTGGTGGAAGTAAGGTGGTACGATCGTGCCTTATTAGGAAG
GCAACAGACGGGTCTGACATGGATTGGACGAACCACTGAATTGCCGCATTGCAGAGATATTGTATTTAAG
TGCCTAGCTCGATACATAAACGGGTCTCTCTGGTTAGACCAGATCTGAGCCTGGGAGCTCTCTGGCTAAC
TAGGGAACCCACTGCTTAAGCCTCAATAAAGCTTGCCTTGAGTGCTTCAAGTAGTGTGTGCCCGTCTGTT
GTGTGACTCTGGTAACTAGAGATCCCTCAGACCCTTTTAGTCAGTGTGGAAAATCTCTAGCAGTGGCGCC
CGAACAGGGACTTGAAAGCGAAAGGGAAACCAGAGGAGCTCTCTCGACGCAGGACTCGGCTTGCTGAAGC
GCGCACGGCAAGAGGCGAGGGGCGGCGACTGGTGAGTACGCCAAAAATTTTGACTAGCGGAGGCTAGAAG
GAGAGAGATGGGTGCGAGAGCGTCAGTATTAAGCGGGGGAGAATTAGATCGCGATGGGAAAAAATTCGGT
TAAGGCCAGGGGGAAAGAAAAAATATAAATTAAAACATATAGTATGGGCAAGCAGGGAGCTAGAACGATT
CGCAGTTAATCCTGGCCTGTTAGAAACATCAGAAGGCTGTAGACAAATACTGGGACAGCTACAACCATCC
CTTCAGACAGGATCAGAAGAACTTAGATCATTATATAATACAGTAGCAACCCTCTATTGTGTGCATCAAA
GGATAGAGATAAAAGACACCAAGGAAGCTTTAGACAAGATAGAGGAAGAGCAAAACAAAAGTAAGACCAC
CGCACAGCAAGCGGCCGCTGATCTTCAGACCTGGAGGAGGAGATATGAGGGACAATTGGAGAAGTGAATT
ATATAAATATAAAGTAGTAAAAATTGAACCATTAGGAGTAGCACCCACCAAGGCAAAGAGAAGAGTGGTG
CAGAGAGAAAAAAGAGCAGTGGGAATAGGAGCTTTGTTCCTTGGGTTCTTGGGAGCAGCAGGAAGCACTA
TGGGCGCAGCGTCAATGACGCTGACGGTACAGGCCAGACAATTATTGTCTGGTATAGTGCAGCAGCAGAA
CAATTTGCTGAGGGCTATTGAGGCGCAACAGCATCTGTTGCAACTCACAGTCTGGGGCATCAAGCAGCTC
CAGGCAAGAATCCTGGCTGTGGAAAGATACCTAAAGGATCAACAGCTCCTGGGGATTTGGGGTTGCTCTG
GAAAACTCATTTGCACCACTGCTGTGCCTTGGAATGCTAGTTGGAGTAATAAATCTCTGGAACAGATTTG
GAATCACACGACCTGGATGGAGTGGGACAGAGAAATTAACAATTACACAAGCTTAATACACTCCTTAATT
GAAGAATCGCAAAACCAGCAAGAAAAGAATGAACAAGAATTATTGGAATTAGATAAATGGGCAAGTTTGT
GGAATTGGTTTAACATAACAAATTGGCTGTGGTATATAAAATTATTCATAATGATAGTAGGAGGCTTGGT
AGGTTTAAGAATAGTTTTTGCTGTACTTTCTATAGTGAATAGAGTTAGGCAGGGATATTCACCATTATCG
TTTCAGACCCACCTCCCAACCCCGAGGGGACCCATGCATTGCATCTCAATTAGTCAGCAACCAGGTGTGG
AAAGTCCCCAGGCTCCCCAGCAGGCAGAAGTATGCAAAGCATGCGTCTCAATTAGTCAGCAACCATAGTC
CCGCCCCTAACTCCGCCCATCCCGCCCCTAACTCCGCCCAGTTCCGCCCATTCTCCGCCCCATGGCTGAC
TAATTTTTTTTATTTATGCAGAGGCCGAGGCCGCCTCGGCCTCTGAGCTATTCCAGAAGTAGTGAGGAGG
CTTTTTTGGAGGCCTAGGCTTTTGCAAAAAGCTTTCTAGAGGTACCACCGGAGCTTACCATGACCGAGTA
CAAGCCCACGGTGCGCCTCGCCACCCGCGACGACGTCCCCAGGGCCGTACGCACCCTCGCCGCCGCGTTC
GCCGACTACCCCGCCACGCGCCACACCGTCGATCCGGACCGCCACATCGAGCGGGTCACCGAGCTGCAAG
AACTCTTCCTCACGCGCGTCGGGCTCGACATCGGCAAGGTGTGGGTCGCGGACGACGGCGCCGCCGTGGC
GGTCTGGACCACGCCGGAGAGCGTCGAAGCGGGGGCGGTGTTCGCCGAGATCGGCCCGCGCATGGCCGAG
TTGAGCGGTTCCCGGCTGGCCGCGCAGCAACAGATGGAAGGCCTCCTGGCGCCGCACCGGCCCAAGGAGC
CCGCGTGGTTCCTGGCCACCGTCGGCGTCTCGCCCGACCACCAGGGCAAGGGTCTGGGCAGCGCCGTCGT
GCTCCCCGGAGTGGAGGCGGCCGAGCGCGCCGGGGTGCCCGCCTTCCTGGAGACCTCCGCGCCCCGCAAC
CTCCCCTTCTACGAGCGGCTCGGCTTCACCGTCACCGCCGACGTCGAGGTGCCCGAAGGACCGCGCACCT
GGTGCATGACCCGCAAGCCCGGTGCCAGTTAACGAATTCTAGATCTTGAGACAAATGGCAGTATTCATCC
ACAATTTTAAAAGAAAAGGGGGGATTGGGGGGTACAGTGCAGGGGAAAGAATAGTAGACATAATAGCAAC
AGACATACAAACTAAAGAATTACAAAAACAAATTACAAAAATTCAAAATTTTCGGGTTTATTACAGGGAC
AGCAGAGATCCACTTTGGCGCCGGCTCGAGGCCTGCAGGTGCAAAGATGGATAAAGTTTTAAACAGAGAG
GAATCTTTGCAGCTAATGGACCTTCTAGGTCTTGAAAGGAGTGGGAATTGGCTCCGGTGCCCGTCAGTGG
GCAGAGCGCACATCGCCCACAGTCCCCGAGAAGTTGGGGGGAGGGGTCGGCAATTGAACCGGTGCCTAGA
GAAGGTGGCGCGGGGTAAACTGGGAAAGTGATGTCGTGTACTGGCTCCGCCTTTTTCCCGAGGGTGGGGG
AGAACCGTATATAAGTGCAGTAGTCGCCGTGAACGTTCTTTTTCGCAACGGGTTTGCCGCCAGAACACAG
GTAAGTGCCGTGTGTGGTTCCCGCGGGCCTGGCCTCTTTACGGGTTATGGCCCTTGCGTGCCTTGAATTA
CTTCCACCTGGCTGCAGTACGTGATTCTTGATCCCGAGCTTCGGGTTGGAAGTGGGTGGGAGAGTTCGAG
GCCTTGCGCTTAAGGAGCCCCTTCGCCTCGTGCTTGAGTTGAGGCCTGGCCTGGGCGCTGGGGCCGCCGC
GTGCGAATCTGGTGGCACCTTCGCGCCTGTCTCGCTGCTTTCGATAAGTCTCTAGCCATTTAAAATTTTT
GATGACCTGCTGCGACGCTTTTTTTCTGGCAAGATAGTCTTGTAAATGCGGGCCAAGATCTGCACACTGG
TATTTCGGTTTTTGGGGCCGCGGGCGGCGACGGGGCCCGTGCGTCCCAGCGCACATGTTCGGCGAGGCGG
GGCCTGCGAGCGCGGCCACCGAGAATCGGACGGGGGTAGTCTCAAGCTGGCCGGCCTGCTCTGGTGCCTG
GCCTCGCGCCGCCGTGTATCGCCCCGCCCTGGGCGGCAAGGCTGGCCCGGTCGGCACCAGTTGCGTGAGC
GGAAAGATGGCCGCTTCCCGGCCCTGCTGCAGGGAGCTCAAAATGGAGGACGCGGCGCTCGGGAGAGCGG
GCGGGTGAGTCACCCACACAAAGGAAAAGGGCCTTTCCGTCCTCAGCCGTCGCTTCATGTGACTCCACGG
AGTACCGGGCGCCGTCCAGGCACCTCGATTAGTTCTCGAGCTTTTGGAGTACGTCGTCTTTAGGTTGGGG
GGAGGGGTTTTATGCGATGGAGTTTCCCCACACTGAGTGGGTGGAGACTGAAGTTAGGCCAGCTTGGCAC
TTGATGTAATTCTCCTTGGAATTTGCCCTTTTTGAGTTTGGATCTTGGTTCATTCTCAAGCCTCAGACAG
TGGTTCAAAGTTTTTTTCTTCCATTTCAGGTGTCGTGAGGCTAGCACCGCCACCATGGAACTCGTAACAT
TCAGGGATGTGGCCATAGAATTCTCCCCTGAAGAGTGGAAATGTCTGGACCCTGCCCAGCAGAATTTGTA
TAGAGATGTGATGTTGGAGAACTACAGGAACCTGGTCTCCCTGGCTATATGTTCTCCTTTCAGCCAAGAC
CTTTCACCAGTGCAGGGGATAGAAGATTCATTCCACAAACTTATACTGAAAAGATACGAGAAATGTGGAC
ATGAGAATTTACAATTAAGAAAAGGCTGTAAACGTGTGAATGAGTGTAAGGTGCAGAAAGGAGTTAATAA
TGGAGTTTACCAGTGCTTGTCAACTACCCAGAGCAAAATATTTCAATGTAATACATGTGTTAAAGTTTTT
AGTAAATTTTCAAATTCAAACAAACATAAGATAAGACATACTGGAGAGAAACCCTTTAAATGTACAGAAT
GTGGCAGATCGTTTTACATGTCACACCTAACTCAACATACAGGAATTCATGCTGGAGAGAAACCCTACAA
ATGTGAAAAATGTGGCAAAGCCTTTAATAGGTCCACATCACTTAGTAAACATAAGAGAATTCATACTGGA
GAGAAACCCTACACATGTGAAGAATGTGGCAAAGCCTTTAGACGGTCCACAGTTCTGAACGAACATAAGA
AAATTCATACTGGAGAGAAACCCTACAAATGTGAAGAATGTGGCAAAGCCTTTACAAGGTCCACAACACT
GAATGAACACAAGAAAATTCATACTGGAGAGAAACCCTACAAATGTAAAGAATGTGGCAAAGCCTTTAGA
TGGTCCACAAGCCTGAATGAACATAAGAATATTCATACTGGAGAGAAACCCTACAAATGTAAAGAATGTG
GCAAAGCCTTTAGACAGTCCAGGAGCCTGAATGAACATAAAAATATTCATACTGGCGAAAAACCCTACAC
ATGTGAAAAATGTGGCAAAGCTTTTAACCAATCCTCAAGTCTTATTATACACAGGAGCATTCATTCTGAA
CAAAAACTTTACAAATGTGAAGAATGTGGCAAAGCCTTTACTTGGTCCTCATCCCTTAATAAACATAAGA
GAATTCATACTGGAGAGAAACCCTACACATGTGAAGAATGTGGCAAAGCTTTTTATAGGTCCTCACACCT
TGCTAAACATAAGAGAATTCATACTGGAGAGAAACCCTACACGTGCGAAGAATGTGGCAAAGCTTTTAAC
CAATCCTCAACTCTTATATTACACAAGAGAATCCATTCTGGGCAAAAACCTTACAAATGTGAAGAATGTG
GCAAAGCCTTTACACGGTCCACAACACTGAACGAACATAAGAAAATTCATACTGGCGAGAAACCCTACAA
ATGTGAAGAATGTGGCAAAGCTTTCATATGGTCCGCAAGCCTGAATGAACATAAGAATATTCATACTGGA
GAGAAACCCTACAAATGTAAAGAATGTGGCAAAGCTTTTAACCAATCCTCAGGCCTTATTATACACAGGA
GCATTCATTCTGAACAAAAACTTTACAAATGTGAAGAATGTGGCAAAGCCTTTACTCGGTCCACAGCCCT
GAATGAACATAAGAAAATTCATTCTGGAGAGAAACCCTACAAATGCAAAGAATGTGGCAAAGCCTATAAC
TTATCCTCAACCCTTACTAAACATAAGAGAATTCATACTGGAGAGAAACCCTTCACATGTGAAGAATGTG
GCAAAGCCTTCAATTGGTCCTCATCCCTTACTAAACATAAGATAATTCATACTGGAGAGAAATCCTACAA
ATGTGAAGAATGTGGCAAAGCTTTTAATCGGCCCTCAACCCTTACTGTACACAAGCGAATTCATACTGGC
AAGGAACATAGTTAGTAATGAACTAGTCCGTAACTTGAAAGTATTTCGATTTCTTGGCTTTATATATCTT
GTGGAAAGGACGATGTGTGACCCGGCCTCTTCAAATAACGCGTTAAGTCGACAATCAACCTCTGGATTAC
AAAATTTGTGAAAGATTGACTGGTATTCTTAACTATGTTGCTCCTTTTACGCTATGTGGATACGCTGCTT
TAATGCCTTTGTATCATGCTATTGCTTCCCGTATGGCTTTCATTTTCTCCTCCTTGTATAAATCCTGGTT
GCTGTCTCTTTATGAGGAGTTGTGGCCCGTTGTCAGGCAACGTGGCGTGGTGTGCACTGTGTTTGCTGAC
GCAACCCCCACTGGTTGGGGCATTGCCACCACCTGTCAGCTCCTTTCCGGGACTTTCGCTTTCCCCCTCC
CTATTGCCACGGCGGAACTCATCGCCGCCTGCCTTGCCCGCTGCTGGACAGGGGCTCGGCTGTTGGGCAC
TGACAATTCCGTGGTGTTGTCGGGGAAATCATCGTCCTTTCCTTGGCTGCTCGCCTGTGTTGCCACCTGG
ATTCTGCGCGGGACGTCCTTCTGCTACGTCCCTTCGGCCCTCAATCCAGCGGACCTTCCTTCCCGCGGCC
TGCTGCCGGCTCTGCGGCCTCTTCCGCGTCTTCGCCTTCGCCCTCAGACGAGTCGGATCTCCCTTTGGGC
CGCCTCCCCGCGTCGACTTTAAGACCAATGACTTACAAGGCAGCTGTAGATCTTAGCCACTTTTTAAAAG
AAAAGGGGGGACTGGAAGGGCTAATTCACTCCCAACGAAGACAAGATCTGCTTTTTGCTTGTACTGGGTC
TCTCTGGTTAGACCAGATCTGAGCCTGGGAGCTCTCTGGCTAACTAGGGAACCCACTGCTTAAGCCTCAA
TAAAGCTTGCCTTGAGTGCTTCAAGTAGTGTGTGCCCGTCTGTTGTGTGACTCTGGTAACTAGAGATCCC
TCAGACCCTTTTAGTCAGTGTGGAAAATCTCTAGCAGTACGTATAGTAGTTCATGTCATCTTATTATTCA
GTATTTATAACTTGCAAAGAAATGAATATCAGAGAGTGAGAGGAACTTGTTTATTGCAGCTTATAATGGT
TACAAATAAAGCAATAGCATCACAAATTTCACAAATAAAGCATTTTTTTCACTGCATTCTAGTTGTGGTT
TGTCCAAACTCATCAATGTATCTTATCATGTCTGGCTCTAGCTATCCCGCCCCTAACTCCGCCCATCCCG
CCCCTAACTCCGCCCAGTTCCGCCCATTCTCCGCCCCATGGCTGACTAATTTTTTTTATTTATGCAGAGG
CCGAGGCCGCCTCGGCCTCTGAGCTATTCCAGAAGTAGTGAGGAGGCTTTTTTGGAGGCCTAGGGACGTA
CCCAATTCGCCCTATAGTGAGTCGTATTACGCGCGCTCACTGGCCGTCGTTTTACAACGTCGTGACTGGG
AAAACCCTGGCGTTACCCAACTTAATCGCCTTGCAGCACATCCCCCTTTCGCCAGCTGGCGTAATAGCGA
AGAGGCCCGCACCGATCGCCCTTCCCAACAGTTGCGCAGCCTGAATGGCGAATGGG
[124 nt withheld, positions 7547-7670]
C
[91 nt withheld, positions 7672-7762]
A
[49 nt withheld, positions 7764-7812]
CCTTTGACGTTGGAGTCCACGTTCTTT
[37 nt withheld, positions 7840-7876]
ACCCTATCTCGGTCTATTCTTTTGATTTATAAGGGATTTTGCCGATTTCGGCCTATTGGTTAAAAAATGA
GCTGATTTAACAAAAATTTAACGCGAATTTTAACAAAATATTAACGCTTACAATTTAGGTGGCACTTTTC
GGGGAAATGTGCGCGGAACCCCTATTTGTTTATTTTTCTAAATACATTCAAATATGTATCCGCTCATGAG
ACAATAACCCTGATAAATGCTTCAATAATATTGAAAAAGGAAGAGTATGAGTATTCAACATTTCCGTGTC
GCCCTTATTCCCTTTTTTGCGGCATTTTGCCTTCCTGTTTTTGCTCACCCAGAAACGCTGGTGAAAGTAA
AAGATGCTGAAGATCAGTTGGGTGCACGAGTGGGTTACATCGAACTGGATCTCAACAGCGGTAAGATCCT
TGAGAGTTTTCGCCCCGAAGAACGTTTTCCAATGATGAGCACTTTTAAAGTTCTGCTATGTGGCGCGGTA
TTATCCCGTATTGACGCCGGGCAAGAGCAACTCGGTCGCCGCATACACTATTCTCAGAATGACTTGGTTG
AGTACTCACCAGTCACAGAAAAGCATCTTACGGATGGCATGACAGTAAGAGAATTATGCAGTGCTGCCAT
AACCATGAGTGATAACACTGCGGCCAACTTACTTCTGACAACGATCGGAGGACCGAAGGAGCTAACCGCT
TTTTTGCACAACATGGGGGATCATGTAACTCGCCTTGATCGTTGGGAACCGGAGCTGAATGAAGCCATAC
CAAACGACGAGCGTGACACCACGATGCCTGTAGCAATGGCAACAACGTTGCGCAAACTATTAACTGGCGA
ACTACTTACTCTAGCTTCCCGGCAACAATTAATAGACTGGATGGAGGCGGATAAAGTTGCAGGACCACTT
CTGCGCTCGGCCCTTCCGGCTGGCTGGTTTATTGCTGATAAATCTGGAGCCGGTGAGCGTGGGTCTCGCG
GTATCATTGCAGCACTGGGGCCAGATGGTAAGCCCTCCCGTATCGTAGTTATCTACACGACGGGGAGTCA
GGCAACTATGGATGAACGAAATAGACAGATCGCTGAGATAGGTGCCTCACTGATTAAGCATTGGTAACTG
TCAGACCAAGTTTACTCATATATACTTTAGATTGATTTAAAACTTCATTTTTAATTTAAAAGGATCTAGG
TGAAGATCCTTTTTGATAATCTCATGACCAAAATCCCTTAACGTGAGTTTTCGTTCCACTGAGCGTCAGA
CCCCGTAGAAAAGATCAAAGGATCTTCTTGAGATCCTTTTTTTCTGCGCGTAATCTGCTGCTTGCAAACA
AAAAAACCACCGCTACCAGCGGTGGTTTGTTTGCCGGATCAAGAGCTACCAACTCTTTTTCCGAAGGTAA
CTGGCTTCAGCAGAGCGCAGATACCAAATACTGTTCTTCTAGTGTAGCCGTAGTTAGGCCACCACTTCAA
GAACTCTGTAGCACCGCCTACATACCTCGCTCTGCTAATCCTGTTACCAGTGGCTGCTGCCAGTGGCGAT
AAGTCGTGTCTTACCGGGTTGGACTCAAGACGATAGTTACCGGATAAGGCGCAGCGGTCGGGCTGAACGG
GGGGTTCGTGCACACAGCCCAGCTTGGAGCGAACGACCTACACCGAACTGAGATACCTACAGCGTGAGCT
ATGAGAAAGCGCCACGCTTCCCGAAGGGAGAAAGGCGGACAGGTATCCGGTAAGCGGCAGGGTCGGAACA
GGAGAGCGCACGAGGGAGCTTCCAGGGGGAAACGCCTGGTATCTTTATAGTCCTGTCGGGTTTCGCCACC
TCTGACTTGAGCGTCGATTTTTGTGATGCTCGTCAGGGGGGCGGAGCCTATGGAAAAACGCCAGCAACGC
GGCCTTTTTACGGTTCCTGGCCTTTTGCTGGCCTTTTGCTCACATGTTCTTTCCTGCGTTATCCCCTGAT
TCTGTGGATAACCGTATTACCGCCTTTGAGTGAGCTGATACCGCTCGCCGCAGCCGAACGACCGAGCGCA
GCGAGTCAGTGAGCGAGGAAGCGGAAGAGCGCCCAATACGCAAACCGCCTCTCCCCGCGCGTTGGCCGAT
TCATTAATGCAGCTGGCACGACAGGTTTCCCGACTGGAAAGCGGGCAGTGAGCGCAACGCAATTAATGTG
AGTTAGCTCACTCATTAGGCACCCCAGGCTTTACACTTTATGCTTCCGGCTCGTATGTTGTGTGGAATTG
TGAGCGGATAACAATTTCACACAGGAAACAGCTATGACCATGATTACGCCAAGCGCGCAATTAACCCTCA
CTAAAGGGAACAAAAGCTGGAGCTGCAAGC
Features (pLannotate 1.2.2; 31 found; start..end, strand, type, name):
      5..231     +  promoter       RSV promoter: Rous sarcoma virus enhancer/promoter
    232..412     +  LTR            5' LTR (truncated): truncated 5' long terminal repeat (LTR) from HIV-1
    459..584     +  misc_feature   HIV-1 Ψ: packaging signal of human immunodeficiency virus type 1
    568..931     +  CDS            HIV-1 gag (fragment): gag protein from human immunodeficiency virus 1; gag
   1077..1310    +  misc_feature   RRE: The Rev response element (RRE) of HIV-1 allows for Rev-dependent mRNA export from the nucleus to the cytoplasm.
   1687..1713    +  CDS            Rev (fragment): human immunodeficiency virus 1 (HIV-1) Rev protein; rev; enhances nuclear export of unspliced and incompletely spliced viral mRNAs
   1720..1743    +  promoter       SV40 promoter (fragment): SV40 early promoter
   1744..1815    +  promoter       SV40 promoter (fragment): SV40 enhancer and early promoter
   1839..1974    +  rep_origin     SV40 ori: SV40 origin of replication
   2020..2616    +  CDS            PuroR (fragment): puromycin N-acetyltransferase; pac from Streptomyces; confers resistance to puromycin
   2665..2782    +  misc_feature   cPPT/CTS: central polypurine tract and central termination sequence of HIV-1
   2847..2913    +  CDS            small t antigen (fragment): SV40 (simian virus 40) small t antigen
   2920..4098    +  promoter       EF-1α promoter: strong constitutive promoter for human elongation factor EF-1α
   4115..4666    +  CDS            ZNF595 (fragment): ZN595_HUMAN - Experimental evidence at protein level: Swiss-Prot protein existence level 1. May be involved in transcriptional regulation. From Homo sapiens (Human).
   5978..6031    +  promoter       U6 promoter (fragment): RNA polymerase III promoter for human U6 snRNA
   6073..6661    +  misc_feature   WPRE: woodchuck hepatitis virus posttranscriptional regulatory element
   6712..6731    +  misc_feature   cPPT/CTS (fragment): central polypurine tract and central termination sequence of HIV-1
   6733..6966    +  LTR            3' LTR (ΔU3): self-inactivating 3' long terminal repeat (LTR) from HIV-1
   7044..7165    +  polyA_signal   SV40 poly(A) signal: SV40 polyadenylation signal
   7205..7340    +  rep_origin     SV40 ori: SV40 origin of replication
   7361..7379    -  promoter       T7 promoter: promoter for bacteriophage T7 RNA polymerase
   7387..7542    +  CDS            lacZα (fragment): LacZα fragment of β-galactosidase; lacZ fragment
   7547..7975    +  rep_origin     f1 ori (sequence partly withheld): f1 bacteriophage origin of replication; arrow indicates direction of (+) strand synthesis
   8028..8132    +  promoter       AmpR promoter: bla
   8133..8993    +  CDS            AmpR: β-lactamase; bla; confers resistance to ampicillin, carbenicillin, and related antibiotics
   9164..9752    +  rep_origin     ori: high-copy-number ColE1/pMB1/pBR322/pUC origin of replication
   9935..10027   +  CDS            lacI (fragment): lac repressor; lacI; The lac repressor binds to the lac operator to inhibit transcription in E. coli. This inhibition can be relieved by adding lactose or isopropyl-β-D-thiogalactopyranoside (IPTG).
  10040..10061   +  protein_bind   CAP binding site: CAP binding activates transcription in the presence of cAMP. E. coli catabolite activator protein
  10076..10106   +  promoter       lac promoter: promoter for the E. coli lac operon
  10114..10130   +  protein_bind   lac operator: The lac repressor binds to the lac operator to inhibit transcription in E. coli. This inhibition can be relieved by adding lactose or isopropyl-β-D-thiogalactopyranoside (IPTG). lac repressor encoded by lacI
  10175..10193   +  promoter       T3 promoter: promoter for bacteriophage T3 RNA polymerase
