[The description below was written by a language model from this plasmid's Addgene catalogue record and pLannotate feature annotations shown in this document.]
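Description:
TFORF0229 is a lentiviral mammalian expression plasmid built on the pLX_TRC317 backbone. It carries the human zinc-finger gene ZNF595 as one member of a barcoded transcription factor ORF collection. In bacteria it is maintained through a high-copy ColE1/pUC-type origin and selected with ampicillin via β-lactamase. An f1 origin and remnants of a lac/T7/T3 cloning region are also present in the backbone. The depositor notes that the plasmid can recombine, as is common for LTR-containing vectors.

The viral portion follows a third-generation, self-inactivating design. An RSV promoter fused to a truncated HIV-1 5' LTR drives production of the genomic RNA. This is followed by the Ψ packaging signal with a partial gag sequence, the Rev response element for nuclear export, a cPPT/CTS element that aids nuclear import, and a ΔU3 3' LTR that silences LTR promoter activity after integration.

Between the LTRs sit two expression units. SV40 early promoter sequences lie upstream of puromycin N-acetyltransferase, allowing selection of transduced cells. A strong constitutive EF-1α promoter drives the ZNF595 ORF, and a downstream WPRE enhances transcript stability and expression. The automated annotation labels only the first part of the roughly 1.95 kb insert as ZNF595, so the rest of the ORF region is unannotated. The unique 24-bp barcode described in the catalogue entry is likewise not annotated, and its position cannot be given from the record.

The construct is intended for overexpressing ZNF595, alone or in pooled lentiviral screens. In pooled screens, barcode sequencing identifies which transcription factor each cell received, for example in studies of directed differentiation.
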