Addgene plasmid #143686: TFORF0229
Purpose: Lentiviral vector for overexpressing transcription factor ORFs with unique 24-bp barcodes. Barcodes facilitate identification of transcription factors in pooled screens.
Depositing lab: Feng Zhang. Depositing organization: Broad Institute. Publication: A transcription factor atlas of directed differentiation. Joung J, Ma S, Tay T, Geiger-Schuller KR, Kirchgatterer PC, Verdine VK, Guo B, Arias-Garcia MA, Allen WE, Singh A, Kuksenko O, Abudayyeh OO, Gootenberg JS, Fu Z, Macrae RK, Buenrostro JD, Regev A, Zhang F. Cell. 2023 Jan 5;186(1):209-229.e26. doi: 10.1016/j.cell.2022.11.026. PubMed 36608654.
Backbone
  Vector backbone: pLX_TRC317
  Backbone manufacturer: Broad Institute Genetic Perturbation Platform
  Backbone size w/o insert (bp): 8264
  Vector type: Mammalian Expression, Lentiviral
  Selectable markers: Puromycin
Growth in bacteria
  Bacterial resistance: Ampicillin, 100 μg/mL
  Growth temperature: 37°C
  Growth strain: NEB Stable
  Copy number: High Copy
Gene/Insert
  Gene/Insert name: ZNF595
  Species: H. sapiens (human)
  Insert size (bp): 1952
  Entrez Gene: ZNF595 (a.k.a. FLJ31740)
  Promoter: EF1a
  Cloning method: Unknown
  Sequencing primers: 5′ GGGTGGAGACTGAAGTTAGGCCAG; 3′ CACATAGCGTAAAAGGAGCAACATAG
Terms and licenses: Academic/Nonprofit Terms; Industry Terms: Not Available to Industry
Depositor comments: NM_001286052,ENST00000609518 . The transcription factor ORF portion of this plasmid was synthesized by Genewiz. Please test multiple small colonies in case of plasmid recombination. To make this collection available in a timely manner, a portion of this collection was not fully sequenced by Addgene. If an Addgene verified full plasmid sequence is not available, please contact us prior to placing an order to request the full sequence.
How to cite: TFORF0229 was a gift from Feng Zhang (Addgene plasmid # 143686 ; http://n2t.net/addgene:143686 ; RRID:Addgene_143686)
