>Addgene plasmid #143686 | TFORF0229 | depositor partial sequence | sequence record 283188 | Insert
ACCGCCACCATGGAACTCGTAACATTCAGGGATGTGGCCATAGAATTCTCCCCTGAAGAGTGGAAATGTC
TGGACCCTGCCCAGCAGAATTTGTATAGAGATGTGATGTTGGAGAACTACAGGAACCTGGTCTCCCTGGC
TATATGTTCTCCTTTCAGCCAAGACCTTTCACCAGTGCAGGGGATAGAAGATTCATTCCACAAACTTATA
CTGAAAAGATACGAGAAATGTGGACATGAGAATTTACAATTAAGAAAAGGCTGTAAACGTGTGAATGAGT
GTAAGGTGCAGAAAGGAGTTAATAATGGAGTTTACCAGTGCTTGTCAACTACCCAGAGCAAAATATTTCA
ATGTAATACATGTGTTAAAGTTTTTAGTAAATTTTCAAATTCAAACAAACATAAGATAAGACATACTGGA
GAGAAACCCTTTAAATGTACAGAATGTGGCAGATCGTTTTACATGTCACACCTAACTCAACATACAGGAA
TTCATGCTGGAGAGAAACCCTACAAATGTGAAAAATGTGGCAAAGCCTTTAATAGGTCCACATCACTTAG
TAAACATAAGAGAATTCATACTGGAGAGAAACCCTACACATGTGAAGAATGTGGCAAAGCCTTTAGACGG
TCCACAGTTCTGAACGAACATAAGAAAATTCATACTGGAGAGAAACCCTACAAATGTGAAGAATGTGGCA
AAGCCTTTACAAGGTCCACAACACTGAATGAACACAAGAAAATTCATACTGGAGAGAAACCCTACAAATG
TAAAGAATGTGGCAAAGCCTTTAGATGGTCCACAAGCCTGAATGAACATAAGAATATTCATACTGGAGAG
AAACCCTACAAATGTAAAGAATGTGGCAAAGCCTTTAGACAGTCCAGGAGCCTGAATGAACATAAAAATA
TTCATACTGGCGAAAAACCCTACACATGTGAAAAATGTGGCAAAGCTTTTAACCAATCCTCAAGTCTTAT
TATACACAGGAGCATTCATTCTGAACAAAAACTTTACAAATGTGAAGAATGTGGCAAAGCCTTTACTTGG
TCCTCATCCCTTAATAAACATAAGAGAATTCATACTGGAGAGAAACCCTACACATGTGAAGAATGTGGCA
AAGCTTTTTATAGGTCCTCACACCTTGCTAAACATAAGAGAATTCATACTGGAGAGAAACCCTACACGTG
CGAAGAATGTGGCAAAGCTTTTAACCAATCCTCAACTCTTATATTACACAAGAGAATCCATTCTGGGCAA
AAACCTTACAAATGTGAAGAATGTGGCAAAGCCTTTACACGGTCCACAACACTGAACGAACATAAGAAAA
TTCATACTGGCGAGAAACCCTACAAATGTGAAGAATGTGGCAAAGCTTTCATATGGTCCGCAAGCCTGAA
TGAACATAAGAATATTCATACTGGAGAGAAACCCTACAAATGTAAAGAATGTGGCAAAGCTTTTAACCAA
TCCTCAGGCCTTATTATACACAGGAGCATTCATTCTGAACAAAAACTTTACAAATGTGAAGAATGTGGCA
AAGCCTTTACTCGGTCCACAGCCCTGAATGAACATAAGAAAATTCATTCTGGAGAGAAACCCTACAAATG
CAAAGAATGTGGCAAAGCCTATAACTTATCCTCAACCCTTACTAAACATAAGAGAATTCATACTGGAGAG
AAACCCTTCACATGTGAAGAATGTGGCAAAGCCTTCAATTGGTCCTCATCCCTTACTAAACATAAGATAA
TTCATACTGGAGAGAAATCCTACAAATGTGAAGAATGTGGCAAAGCTTTTAATCGGCCCTCAACCCTTAC
TGTACACAAGCGAATTCATACTGGCAAGGAACATAGTTAGTAATGAACTAGTCCGTAACTTGAAAGTATT
TCGATTTCTTGGCTTTATATATCTTGTGGAAAGGACGATGTGTGACCCGGCCTCTTCAAATA
