>Addgene plasmid #143686 | TFORF0229 | depositor partial sequence | sequence record 283189 | Barcode
TGTGTGACCCGGCCTCTTCAAATA
